Addgene plasmid #208766: pCMV-AncBE4stem
Purpose: AncBE4max that co-expresses UGI and p53DD
Depositing lab: Hyuk-Jin Cha. Depositing organization: Seoul National University. Publication: Enhancing genome editing in hPSCs through dual inhibition of DNA damage response and repair pathways. Park JC, Kim YJ, Hwang GH, Kang CY, Bae S, Cha HJ. Nat Commun. 2024 May 11;15(1):4002. doi: 10.1038/s41467-024-48111-9. PubMed 38734692.
Backbone
  Vector backbone: pCMV
  Vector type: Mammalian Expression
Growth in bacteria
  Bacterial resistance: Ampicillin, 100 μg/mL
  Growth temperature: 37°C
  Growth strain: DH5alpha
  Copy number: Unknown
Gene/Insert
  Gene/Insert name: AncBE4max with 2A-UGI and 2A-p53DD (alt name: AncBE4stem)
Terms and licenses: Academic/Nonprofit Terms; Industry Terms: Not Available to Industry
Depositor comments: Please visit https://www.researchsquare.com/article/rs-3028152/v1 for preprint.
How to cite: pCMV-AncBE4stem was a gift from Hyuk-Jin Cha (Addgene plasmid # 208766 ; http://n2t.net/addgene:208766 ; RRID:Addgene_208766)
