[The description below was written by a language model from this plasmid's Addgene catalogue record and pLannotate feature annotations shown in this document.]
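Description:
pCMV-AncBE4stem is a 9.7 kb mammalian expression plasmid on a pCMV backbone that encodes a cytosine base editor together with two helper proteins. It is propagated in E. coli through a high-copy ColE1/pUC-type origin and selected with ampicillin via the β-lactamase gene. Remnants of lac regulatory sequences, a pBluescript polylinker and a bom region are backbone leftovers with no evident role in the payload. No mammalian selection marker is annotated, which suggests transient delivery.

The payload is driven by the CMV immediate-early enhancer and promoter and terminated by a bGH polyadenylation signal. A T7 promoter just upstream of the coding region could also allow in vitro transcription. The open reading frame begins with an APOBEC1-type cytidine deaminase, annotated by similarity to rat APOBEC1 and, by the construct name, the ancestrally reconstructed variant of AncBE4max. This is fused to Streptococcus pyogenes Cas9, whose N-terminal portion carries the D10A mutation. The Cas9 annotation is split into two segments and wraps across the numbering origin of the circular sequence.

Downstream, the table shows a UGI (uracil-DNA glycosylase inhibitor from phage PBS2) coding segment, then a p53 fragment, then a second UGI copy. According to the catalogue entry, free UGI and p53DD are co-expressed through 2A peptides, although the 2A sequences themselves are not annotated. UGI blocks uracil excision and so protects the C-to-U editing intermediate, while p53DD is a dominant-negative p53 fragment that dampens the p53-dependent DNA damage response. The associated publication indicates that the design aims to improve base editing in human pluripotent stem cells. No guide RNA cassette is annotated, so the guide must be supplied separately.
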