Features (pLannotate 1.2.2; 21 found; start..end, strand, type, name):
   2400..2648    +  CDS            UGI: UNGI_BPPB2 - Experimental evidence at protein level: Swiss-Prot protein existence level 1. This protein binds specifically and reversibly to the host uracil-DNA glycosylase, preventing removal of uracil residues from PBS2 DNA by the host uracil-excision repair system. From Bacillus phage PBS2 (Bacteriophage PBS2).
   2766..2797    +  CDS            T7 tag (gene 10 leader) (fragment): leader peptide from bacteriophage T7 gene 10 promotes efficient translation in E. coli
   2802..3083    +  CDS            p53 (fragment): human tumor suppressor protein that is often mutated in cancers; Homo sapiens TP53; responds to cellular stresses to regulate the expression of target genes
   3141..3389    +  CDS            UGI: UNGI_BPPB2 - Experimental evidence at protein level: Swiss-Prot protein existence level 1. This protein binds specifically and reversibly to the host uracil-DNA glycosylase, preventing removal of uracil residues from PBS2 DNA by the host uracil-excision repair system. From Bacillus phage PBS2 (Bacteriophage PBS2).
   3477..3701    +  polyA_signal   bGH poly(A) signal: bovine growth hormone polyadenylation signal
   3705..3726    +  promoter       SV40 promoter (fragment): SV40 enhancer and early promoter
   3731..3747    +  misc_feature   MCS (fragment): pBluescript multiple cloning site
   3796..3812    -  protein_bind   lac operator: The lac repressor binds to the lac operator to inhibit transcription in E. coli. This inhibition can be relieved by adding lactose or isopropyl-β-D-thiogalactopyranoside (IPTG). lac repressor encoded by lacI
   3820..3850    -  promoter       lac promoter: promoter for the E. coli lac operon
   3865..3886    -  protein_bind   CAP binding site: CAP binding activates transcription in the presence of cAMP. E. coli catabolite activator protein
   3899..3991    -  CDS            lacI (fragment): lac repressor; lacI; The lac repressor binds to the lac operator to inhibit transcription in E. coli. This inhibition can be relieved by adding lactose or isopropyl-β-D-thiogalactopyranoside (IPTG).
   4174..4762    -  rep_origin     ori: high-copy-number ColE1/pMB1/pBR322/pUC origin of replication
   4933..5793    -  CDS            AmpR: β-lactamase; bla; confers resistance to ampicillin, carbenicillin, and related antibiotics
   5794..5898    -  promoter       AmpR promoter: bla
   5969..6013    -  misc_feature   bom (fragment): basis of mobility region from pBR322
   6168..6547    +  enhancer       CMV enhancer: human cytomegalovirus immediate early enhancer
   6548..6751    +  promoter       CMV promoter: human cytomegalovirus (CMV) immediate early promoter
   6793..6811    +  promoter       T7 promoter: promoter for bacteriophage T7 RNA polymerase
   6882..7565    +  CDS            Apobec1: ABEC1_RAT - Experimental evidence at protein level: Swiss-Prot protein existence level 1. Catalytic component of the apolipoprotein B mRNA editing enzyme complex which is responsible for the postranscriptional editing of a CAA codon for Gln to a UAA codon for stop in the APOB mRNA. May also play a role in the epigenetic regulation of gene expression by participating in DNA demethylation. From Rattus norvegicus (Rat).
   7662..9263    +  CDS            dCas9(N): N-terminal portion of catalytically inactive Streptococcus pyogenes dCas9 carrying the D10A mutation (Zetsche et al., 2015)
   9264..2086    +  CDS            Cas9(C) (fragment) (across the origin): C-terminal portion of Streptococcus pyogenes Cas9 (Zetsche et al., 2015)
>Addgene plasmid #208766 | pCMV-AncBE4stem | addgene full sequence | sequence record 416523 | Addgene NGS Result
ACAAGCAGTCCGGCAAGACAATCCTGGATTTCCTGAAGTCCGACGGCTTCGCCAACAGAAACTTCATGCA
GCTGATCCACGACGACAGCCTGACCTTTAAAGAGGACATCCAGAAAGCCCAGGTGTCCGGCCAGGGCGAT
AGCCTGCACGAGCACATTGCCAATCTGGCCGGCAGCCCCGCCATTAAGAAGGGCATCCTGCAGACAGTGA
AGGTGGTGGACGAGCTCGTGAAAGTGATGGGCCGGCACAAGCCCGAGAACATCGTGATCGAAATGGCCAG
AGAGAACCAGACCACCCAGAAGGGACAGAAGAACAGCCGCGAGAGAATGAAGCGGATCGAAGAGGGCATC
AAAGAGCTGGGCAGCCAGATCCTGAAAGAACACCCCGTGGAAAACACCCAGCTGCAGAACGAGAAGCTGT
ACCTGTACTACCTGCAGAATGGGCGGGATATGTACGTGGACCAGGAACTGGACATCAACCGGCTGTCCGA
CTACGATGTGGACCATATCGTGCCTCAGAGCTTTCTGAAGGACGACTCCATCGACAACAAGGTGCTGACC
AGAAGCGACAAGAACCGGGGCAAGAGCGACAACGTGCCCTCCGAAGAGGTCGTGAAGAAGATGAAGAACT
ACTGGCGGCAGCTGCTGAACGCCAAGCTGATTACCCAGAGAAAGTTCGACAATCTGACCAAGGCCGAGAG
AGGCGGCCTGAGCGAACTGGATAAGGCCGGCTTCATCAAGAGACAGCTGGTGGAAACCCGGCAGATCACA
AAGCACGTGGCACAGATCCTGGACTCCCGGATGAACACTAAGTACGACGAGAATGACAAGCTGATCCGGG
AAGTGAAAGTGATCACCCTGAAGTCCAAGCTGGTGTCCGATTTCCGGAAGGATTTCCAGTTTTACAAAGT
GCGCGAGATCAACAACTACCACCACGCCCACGACGCCTACCTAAACGCCGTCGTGGGAACCGCCCTGATC
AAAAAGTACCCTAAGCTGGAAAGCGAGTTCGTGTACGGCGACTACAAGGTGTACGACGTGCGGAAGATGA
TCGCCAAGAGCGAGCAGGAAATCGGCAAGGCTACCGCCAAGTACTTCTTCTACAGCAACATCATGAACTT
TTTCAAGACCGAGATTACCCTGGCCAACGGCGAGATCCGGAAGCGGCCTCTGATCGAGACAAACGGCGAA
ACCGGGGAGATCGTGTGGGATAAGGGCCGGGATTTTGCCACCGTGCGGAAAGTGCTGAGCATGCCCCAAG
TGAATATCGTGAAAAAGACCGAGGTGCAGACAGGCGGCTTCAGCAAAGAGTCTATCCTGCCCAAGAGGAA
CAGCGATAAGCTGATCGCCAGAAAGAAGGACTGGGACCCTAAGAAGTACGGCGGCTTCGACAGCCCCACC
GTGGCCTATTCTGTGCTGGTGGTGGCCAAAGTGGAAAAGGGCAAGTCCAAGAAACTGAAGAGTGTGAAAG
AGCTGCTGGGGATCACCATCATGGAAAGAAGCAGCTTCGAGAAGAATCCCATCGACTTTCTGGAAGCCAA
GGGCTACAAAGAAGTGAAAAAGGACCTGATCATCAAGCTGCCTAAGTACTCCCTGTTCGAGCTGGAAAAC
GGCCGGAAGAGAATGCTGGCCTCTGCCGGCGAACTGCAGAAGGGAAACGAACTGGCCCTGCCCTCCAAAT
ATGTGAACTTCCTGTACCTGGCCAGCCACTATGAGAAGCTGAAGGGCTCCCCCGAGGATAATGAGCAGAA
ACAGCTGTTTGTGGAACAGCACAAGCACTACCTGGACGAGATCATCGAGCAGATCAGCGAGTTCTCCAAG
AGAGTGATCCTGGCCGACGCTAATCTGGACAAAGTGCTGTCCGCCTACAACAAGCACCGGGATAAGCCCA
TCAGAGAGCAGGCCGAGAATATCATCCACCTGTTTACCCTGACCAATCTGGGAGCCCCTGCCGCCTTCAA
GTACTTTGACACCACCATCGACCGGAAGAGGTACACCAGCACCAAAGAGGTGCTGGACGCCACCCTGATC
CACCAGAGCATCACCGGCCTGTACGAGACACGGATCGACCTGTCTCAGCTGGGAGGTGACAGCGGCGGGA
GCGGCGGGAGCGGGGGGAGCACTAATCTGAGCGACATCATTGAGAAGGAGACTGGGAAACAGCTGGTCAT
TCAGGAGTCCATCCTGATGCTGCCTGAGGAGGTGGAGGAAGTGATCGGCAACAAGCCAGAGTCTGACATC
CTGGTGCACACCGCCTACGACGAGTCCACAGATGAGAATGTGATGCTGCTGACCTCTGACGCCCCCGAGT
ATAAGCCTTGGGCCCTGGTCATCCAGGATTCTAACGGCGAGAATAAGATCAAGATGCTGAGCGGAGGATC
CGGAGGATCTGGAGGCAGCACCAACCTGTCTGACATCATCGAGAAGGAGACAGGCAAGCAGCTGGTCATC
CAGGAGAGCATCCTGATGCTGCCCGAAGAAGTCGAAGAAGTGATCGGAAACAAGCCTGAGAGCGATATCC
TGGTCCATACCGCCTACGACGAGAGTACCGACGAAAATGTGATGCTGCTGACATCCGACGCCCCAGAGTA
TAAGCCCTGGGCTCTGGTCATCCAGGATTCCAACGGAGAGAACAAAATCAAAATGCTGTCTGGCGGCTCA
AAAAGAACCGCCGACGGCAGCGAATTCGAGCCCAAGAAGAAAAGGAAAGTCGAAGGACGGGGCTCCCTCC
TGACCTGTGGCGATGTGGAAGAGAACCCCGGCCCCATGGCTAGCATGACTGGTGGACAGCAAATGGGATC
CCCCCCAGGGAGCACTAAGCGAGCACTGCCCAACAACACCAGCTCCTCTCCCCAGCCAAAGAAGAAACCA
CTGGATGGAGAATATTTCACCCTTCAGATCCGTGGGCGTGAGCGCTTCGAGATGTTCCGAGAGCTGAATG
AGGCCTTGGAACTCAAGGATGCCCAGGCTGGGAAGGAGCCAGGGGGGAGCAGGGCTCACTCCAGCCACCT
GAAGTCCAAAAAGGGTCAGTCTACCTCCCGCCATAAAAAACACATGTTCAAGACAGAAGGGCCTGACTCA
GACGCTACTAACTTCAGCCTGCTGAAGCAGGCTGGAGACGTGGAGGAGAACCCTGGACCTACTAATCTGT
CAGATATTATTGAAAAGGAGACCGGTAAGCAACTGGTTATCCAGGAATCCATCCTCATGCTCCCAGAGGA
GGTGGAAGAAGTCATTGGGAACAAGCCGGAAAGCGATATACTCGTGCACACCGCCTACGACGAGAGCACC
GACGAGAATGTCATGCTTCTGACTAGCGACGCCCCTGAATACAAGCCTTGGGCTCTGGTCATACAGGATA
GCAACGGTGAGAACAAGATTAAGATGCTCTCTGGTGGTTCTCCCAAGAAGAAGAGGAAAGTCTAACCGGT
CATCATCACCATCACCATTGAGTTTAAACCCGCTGATCAGCCTCGACTGTGCCTTCTAGTTGCCAGCCAT
CTGTTGTTTGCCCCTCCCCCGTGCCTTCCTTGACCCTGGAAGGTGCCACTCCCACTGTCCTTTCCTAATA
AAATGAGGAAATTGCATCGCATTGTCTGAGTAGGTGTCATTCTATTCTGGGGGGTGGGGTGGGGCAGGAC
AGCAAGGGGGAGGATTGGGAAGACAATAGCAGGCATGCTGGGGATGCGGTGGGCTCTATGGCTTCTGAGG
CGGAAAGAACCAGCTGGGGCTCGATACCGTCGACCTCTAGCTAGAGCTTGGCGTAATCATGGTCATAGCT
GTTTCCTGTGTGAAATTGTTATCCGCTCACAATTCCACACAACATACGAGCCGGAAGCATAAAGTGTAAA
GCCTAGGATGCCTAATGAGTGAGCTAACTCACATTAATTGCGTTGCGCTCACTGCCCGCTTTCCAGTCGG
GAAACCTGTCGTGCCAGCTGCATTAATGAATCGGCCAACGCGCGGGAAGAGGCGGTTTGCGTATTGGGCG
CTCTTCCGCTTCCTCGCTCACTGACTCGCTGCGCTCGGTCGTTCGGCTGCGGCGAGCGGTATCAGCTCAC
TCAAAGGCGGTAATACGGTTATCCACAGAATCAGGGGATAACGCAGGAAAGAACATGTGAGCAAAAGGCC
AGCAAAAGGCCAGGAACCGTAAAAAGGCCGCGTTGCTGGCGTTTTTCCATAGGCTCCGCCCCCCTGACGA
GCATCACAAAAATCGACGCTCAAGTCAGAGGTGGCGAAACCCGACAGGACTATAAAGATACCAGGCGTTT
CCCCCTGGAAGCTCCCTCGTGCGCTCTCCTGTTCCGACCCTGCCGCTTACCGGATACCTGTCCGCCTTTC
TCCCTTCGGGAAGCGTGGCGCTTTCTCATAGCTCACGCTGTAGGTATCTCAGTTCGGTGTAGGTCGTTCG
CTCCAAGCTGGGCTGTGTGCACGAACCCCCCGTTCAGCCCGACCGCTGCGCCTTATCCGGTAACTATCGT
CTTGAGTCCAACCCGGTAAGACACGACTTATCGCCACTGGCAGCAGCCACTGGTAACAGGATTAGCAGAG
CGAGGTATGTAGGCGGTGCTACAGAGTTCTTGAAGTGGTGGCCTAACTACGGCTACACTAGAAGAACAGT
ATTTGGTATCTGCGCTCTGCTGAAGCCAGTTACCTTCGGAAAAAGAGTTGGTAGCTCTTGATCCGGCAAA
CAAACCACCGCTGGTAGCGGTGGTTTTTTTGTTTGCAAGCAGCAGATTACGCGCAGAAAAAAAGGATCTC
AAGAAGATCCTTTGATCTTTTCTACGGGGTCTGACACTCAGTGGAACGAAAACTCACGTTAAGGGATTTT
GGTCATGAGATTATCAAAAAGGATCTTCACCTAGATCCTTTTAAATTAAAAATGAAGTTTTAAATCAATC
TAAAGTATATATGAGTAAACTTGGTCTGACAGTTACCAATGCTTAATCAGTGAGGCACCTATCTCAGCGA
TCTGTCTATTTCGTTCATCCATAGTTGCCTGACTCCCCGTCGTGTAGATAACTACGATACGGGAGGGCTT
ACCATCTGGCCCCAGTGCTGCAATGATACCGCGAGACCCACGCTCACCGGCTCCAGATTTATCAGCAATA
AACCAGCCAGCCGGAAGGGCCGAGCGCAGAAGTGGTCCTGCAACTTTATCCGCCTCCATCCAGTCTATTA
ATTGTTGCCGGGAAGCTAGAGTAAGTAGTTCGCCAGTTAATAGTTTGCGCAACGTTGTTGCCATTGCTAC
AGGCATCGTGGTGTCACGCTCGTCGTTTGGTATGGCTTCATTCAGCTCCGGTTCCCAACGATCAAGGCGA
GTTACATGATCCCCCATGTTGTGCAAAAAAGCGGTTAGCTCCTTCGGTCCTCCGATCGTTGTCAGAAGTA
AGTTGGCCGCAGTGTTATCACTCATGGTTATGGCAGCACTGCATAATTCTCTTACTGTCATGCCATCCGT
AAGATGCTTTTCTGTGACTGGTGAGTACTCAACCAAGTCATTCTGAGAATAGTGTATGCGGCGACCGAGT
TGCTCTTGCCCGGCGTCAATACGGGATAATACCGCGCCACATAGCAGAACTTTAAAAGTGCTCATCATTG
GAAAACGTTCTTCGGGGCGAAAACTCTCAAGGATCTTACCGCTGTTGAGATCCAGTTCGATGTAACCCAC
TCGTGCACCCAACTGATCTTCAGCATCTTTTACTTTCACCAGCGTTTCTGGGTGAGCAAAAACAGGAAGG
CAAAATGCCGCAAAAAAGGGAATAAGGGCGACACGGAAATGTTGAATACTCATACTCTTCCTTTTTCAAT
ATTATTGAAGCATTTATCAGGGTTATTGTCTCATGAGCGGATACATATTTGAATGTATTTAGAAAAATAA
ACAAATAGGGGTTCCGCGCACATTTCCCCGAAAAGTGCCACCTGACGTCGACGGATCGGGAGATCGATCT
CCCGATCCCCTAGGGTCGACTCTCAGTACAATCTGCTCTGATGCCGCATAGTTAAGCCAGTATCTGCTCC
CTGCTTGTGTGTTGGAGGTCGCTGAGTAGTGCGCGAGCAAAATTTAAGCTACAACAAGGCAAGGCTTGAC
CGACAATTGCATGAAGAATCTGCTTAGGGTTAGGCGTTTTGCGCTGCTTCGCGATGTACGGGCCAGATAT
ACGCGTTGACATTGATTATTGACTAGTTATTAATAGTAATCAATTACGGGGTCATTAGTTCATAGCCCAT
ATATGGAGTTCCGCGTTACATAACTTACGGTAAATGGCCCGCCTGGCTGACCGCCCAACGACCCCCGCCC
ATTGACGTCAATAATGACGTATGTTCCCATAGTAACGCCAATAGGGACTTTCCATTGACGTCAATGGGTG
GAGTATTTACGGTAAACTGCCCACTTGGCAGTACATCAAGTGTATCATATGCCAAGTACGCCCCCTATTG
ACGTCAATGACGGTAAATGGCCCGCCTGGCATTATGCCCAGTACATGACCTTATGGGACTTTCCTACTTG
GCAGTACATCTACGTATTAGTCATCGCTATTACCATGGTGATGCGGTTTTGGCAGTACATCAATGGGCGT
GGATAGCGGTTTGACTCACGGGGATTTCCAAGTCTCCACCCCATTGACGTCAATGGGAGTTTGTTTTGGC
ACCAAAATCAACGGGACTTTCCAAAATGTCGTAACAACTCCGCCCCATTGACGCAAATGGGCGGTAGGCG
TGTACGGTGGGAGGTCTATATAAGCAGAGCTGGTTTAGTGAACCGTCAGATCCGCTAGAGATCCGCGGCC
GCTAATACGACTCACTATAGGGAGAGCCGCCACCATGAAACGGACAGCCGACGGAAGCGAGTTCGAGTCA
CCAAAGAAGAAGCGGAAAGTCAGCAGTGAAACCGGACCAGTGGCAGTGGACCCAACCCTGAGGAGACGGA
TTGAGCCCCATGAATTTGAAGTGTTCTTTGACCCAAGGGAGCTGAGGAAGGAGACATGCCTGCTGTACGA
GATCAAGTGGGGCACAAGCCACAAGATCTGGCGCCACAGCTCCAAGAACACCACAAAGCACGTGGAAGTG
AATTTCATCGAGAAGTTTACCTCCGAGCGGCACTTCTGCCCCTCTACCAGCTGTTCCATCACATGGTTTC
TGTCTTGGAGCCCTTGCGGCGAGTGTTCCAAGGCCATCACCGAGTTCCTGTCTCAGCACCCTAACGTGAC
CCTGGTCATCTACGTGGCCCGGCTGTATCACCACATGGACCAGCAGAACAGGCAGGGCCTGCGCGATCTG
GTGAATTCTGGCGTGACCATCCAGATCATGACAGCCCCAGAGTACGACTATTGCTGGCGGAACTTCGTGA
ATTATCCACCTGGCAAGGAGGCACACTGGCCAAGATACCCACCCCTGTGGATGAAGCTGTATGCACTGGA
GCTGCACGCAGGAATCCTGGGCCTGCCTCCATGTCTGAATATCCTGCGGAGAAAGCAGCCCCAGCTGACA
TTTTTCACCATTGCTCTGCAGTCTTGTCACTATCAGCGGCTGCCTCCTCATATTCTGTGGGCTACAGGCC
TGAAGTCTGGAGGATCTAGCGGAGGATCCTCTGGCAGCGAGACACCAGGAACAAGCGAGTCAGCAACACC
AGAGAGCAGTGGCGGCAGCAGCGGCGGCAGCGACAAGAAGTACAGCATCGGCCTGGCCATCGGCACCAAC
TCTGTGGGCTGGGCCGTGATCACCGACGAGTACAAGGTGCCCAGCAAGAAATTCAAGGTGCTGGGCAACA
CCGACCGGCACAGCATCAAGAAGAACCTGATCGGAGCCCTGCTGTTCGACAGCGGCGAAACAGCCGAGGC
CACCCGGCTGAAGAGAACCGCCAGAAGAAGATACACCAGACGGAAGAACCGGATCTGCTATCTGCAAGAG
ATCTTCAGCAACGAGATGGCCAAGGTGGACGACAGCTTCTTCCACAGACTGGAAGAGTCCTTCCTGGTGG
AAGAGGATAAGAAGCACGAGCGGCACCCCATCTTCGGCAACATCGTGGACGAGGTGGCCTACCACGAGAA
GTACCCCACCATCTACCACCTGAGAAAGAAACTGGTGGACAGCACCGACAAGGCCGACCTGCGGCTGATC
TATCTGGCCCTGGCCCACATGATCAAGTTCCGGGGCCACTTCCTGATCGAGGGCGACCTGAACCCCGACA
ACAGCGACGTGGACAAGCTGTTCATCCAGCTGGTGCAGACCTACAACCAGCTGTTCGAGGAAAACCCCAT
CAACGCCAGCGGCGTGGACGCCAAGGCCATCCTGTCTGCCAGACTGAGCAAGAGCAGACGGCTGGAAAAT
CTGATCGCCCAGCTGCCCGGCGAGAAGAAGAATGGCCTGTTCGGAAACCTGATTGCCCTGAGCCTGGGCC
TGACCCCCAACTTCAAGAGCAACTTCGACCTGGCCGAGGATGCCAAACTGCAGCTGAGCAAGGACACCTA
CGACGACGACCTGGACAACCTGCTGGCCCAGATCGGCGACCAGTACGCCGACCTGTTTCTGGCCGCCAAG
AACCTGTCCGACGCCATCCTGCTGAGCGACATCCTGAGAGTGAACACCGAGATCACCAAGGCCCCCCTGA
GCGCCTCTATGATCAAGAGATACGACGAGCACCACCAGGACCTGACCCTGCTGAAAGCTCTCGTGCGGCA
GCAGCTGCCTGAGAAGTACAAAGAGATTTTCTTCGACCAGAGCAAGAACGGCTACGCCGGCTACATTGAC
GGCGGAGCCAGCCAGGAAGAGTTCTACAAGTTCATCAAGCCCATCCTGGAAAAGATGGACGGCACCGAGG
AACTGCTCGTGAAGCTGAACAGAGAGGACCTGCTGCGGAAGCAGCGGACCTTCGACAACGGCAGCATCCC
CCACCAGATCCACCTGGGAGAGCTGCACGCCATTCTGCGGCGGCAGGAAGATTTTTACCCATTCCTGAAG
GACAACCGGGAAAAGATCGAGAAGATCCTGACCTTCCGCATCCCCTACTACGTGGGCCCTCTGGCCAGGG
GAAACAGCAGATTCGCCTGGATGACCAGAAAGAGCGAGGAAACCATCACCCCCTGGAACTTCGAGGAAGT
GGTGGACAAGGGCGCTTCCGCCCAGAGCTTCATCGAGCGGATGACCAACTTCGATAAGAACCTGCCCAAC
GAGAAGGTGCTGCCCAAGCACAGCCTGCTGTACGAGTACTTCACCGTGTATAACGAGCTGACCAAAGTGA
AATACGTGACCGAGGGAATGAGAAAGCCCGCCTTCCTGAGCGGCGAGCAGAAAAAGGCCATCGTGGACCT
GCTGTTCAAGACCAACCGGAAAGTGACCGTGAAGCAGCTGAAAGAGGACTACTTCAAGAAAATCGAGTGC
TTCGACTCCGTGGAAATCTCCGGCGTGGAAGATCGGTTCAACGCCTCCCTGGGCACATACCACGATCTGC
TGAAAATTATCAAGGACAAGGACTTCCTGGACAATGAGGAAAACGAGGACATTCTGGAAGATATCGTGCT
GACCCTGACACTGTTTGAGGACAGAGAGATGATCGAGGAACGGCTGAAAACCTATGCCCACCTGTTCGAC
GACAAAGTGATGAAGCAGCTGAAGCGGCGGAGATACACCGGCTGGGGCAGGCTGAGCCGGAAGCTGATCA
ACGGCATCCGGG
